>Addgene plasmid #78806 | pcDNA3-HA-RIPK3 S199A | addgene full sequence | sequence record 149225 | Addgene assembled sequence
GACGGATCGGGAGATCTCCCGATCCCCTATGGTCGACTCTCAGTACAATCTGCTCTGATGCCGCATAGTT
AAGCCAGTATCTGCTCCCTGCTTGTGTGTTGGAGGTCGCTGAGTAGTGCGCGAGCAAAATTTAAGCTACA
ACAAGGCAAGGCTTGACCGACAATTGCATGAAGAATCTGCTTAGGGTTAGGCGTTTTGCGCTGCTTCGCG
ATGTACGGGCCAGATATACGCGTTGACATTGATTATTGACTAGTTATTAATAGTAATCAATTACGGGGTC
ATTAGTTCATAGCCCATATATGGAGTTCCGCGTTACATAACTTACGGTAAATGGCCCGCCTGGCTGACCG
CCCAACGACCCCCGCCCATTGACGTCAATAATGACGTATGTTCCCATAGTAACGCCAATAGGGACTTTCC
ATTGACGTCAATGGGTGGACTATTTACGGTAAACTGCCCACTTGGCAGTACATCAAGTGTATCATATGCC
AAGTACGCCCCCTATTGACGTCAATGACGGTAAATGGCCCGCCTGGCATTATGCCCAGTACATGACCTTA
TGGGACTTTCCTACTTGGCAGTACATCTACGTATTAGTCATCGCTATTACCATGGTGATGCGGTTTTGGC
AGTACATCAATGGGCGTGGATAGCGGTTTGACTCACGGGGATTTCCAAGTCTCCACCCCATTGACGTCAA
TGGGAGTTTGTTTTGGCACCAAAATCAACGGGACTTTCCAAAATGTCGTAACAACTCCGCCCCATTGACG
CAAATGGGCGGTAGGCGTGTACGGTGGGAGGTCTATATAAGCAGAGCTCTCTGGCTAACTAGAGAACCCA
CTGCTTACTGGCTTATCGAAATTAATACGACTCACTATAGGGAGACCCAAGCTTGGTACCATGGCCTCCT
ACCCTTATGATGTGCCAGATTATGCCTCTCCCGAATTCTGCAGATATCCATCACACTGGCGGCCGCTCGA
GATGTCGTGCGTCAAGTTATGGCCCAGCGGTGCCCCCGCCCCCTTGGTGTCCATCGAGGAACTGGAGAAC
CAGGAGCTCGTCGGCAAAGGCGGGTTCGGCACAGTGTTCCGGGCGCAACATAGGAAGTGGGGCTACGATG
TGGCGGTCAAGATCGTAAACTCGAAGGCGATATCCAGGGAGGTCAAGGCCATGGCAAGTCTGGATAACGA
ATTCGTGCTGCGCCTAGAAGGGGTTATCGAGAAGGTGAACTGGGACCAAGATCCCAAGCCGGCTCTGGTG
ACTAAATTCATGGAGAACGGCTCCTTGTCGGGGCTGCTGCAGTCCCAGTGCCCTCGGCCCTGGCCGCTCC
TTTGCCGCCTGCTGAAAGAAGTGGTGCTTGGGATGTTTTACCTGCACGACCAGAACCCGGTGCTCCTGCA
CCGGGACCTCAAGCCATCCAACGTCCTGCTGGACCCAGAGCTGCACGTCAAGCTGGCAGATTTTGGCCTG
TCCACATTTCAGGGAGGCTCACAGTCAGGGACAGGGTCCGGGGAGCCAGGGGGCACCCTGGGCTACTTGG
CCCCAGAACTGTTTGTTAACGTAAACCGGAAGGCCGCCACAGCCAGTGACGTCTACAGCTTCGGGATCCT
AATGTGGGCAGTGCTTGCTGGAAGAGAAGTTGAGTTGCCAACCGAACCATCACTCGTGTACGAAGCAGTG
TGCAACAGGCAGAACCGGCCTTCATTGGCTGAGCTGCCCCAAGCCGGGCCTGAGACTCCCGGCTTAGAAG
GACTGAAGGAGCTAATGCAGCTCTGCTGGAGCAGTGAGCCCAAGGACAGACCCTCCTTCCAGGAATGCCT
ACCAAAAACTGATGAAGTCTTCCAGATGGTGGAGAACAATATGAATGCTGCTGTCTCCACGGTAAAGGAT
TTCCTGTCTCAGCTCAGGAGCAGCAATAGGAGATTTTCTATCCCAGAGTCAGGCCAAGGAGGGACAGAAA
TGGATGGCTTTAGGAGAACCATAGAAAACCAGCACTCTCGTAATGATGTCATGGTTTCTGAGTGGCTAAA
CAAACTGAATCTAGAGGAGCCTCCCAGCTCTGTTCCTAAAAAATGCCCGAGCCTTACCAAGAGGAGCAGG
GCACAAGAGGAGCAGGTTCCACAAGCCTGGACAGCAGGCACATCTTCAGATTCGATGGCCCAACCTCCCC
AGACTCCAGAGACCTCAACTTTCAGAAACCAGATGCCCAGCCCTACCTCAACTGGAACACCAAGTCCTGG
ACCCCGAGGGAATCAGGGGGCTGAGAGACAAGGCATGAACTGGTCCTGCAGGACCCCGGAGCCAAATCCA
GTAACAGGGCGACCGCTCGTTAACATATACAACTGCTCTGGGGTGCAAGTTGGAGACAACAACTACTTGA
CTATGCAACAGACAACTGCCTTGCCCACATGGGGCTTGGCACCTTCGGGCAAGGGGAGGGGCTTGCAGCA
CCCCCCACCAGTAGGTTCGCAAGAAGGCCCTAAAGATCCTGAAGCCTGGAGCAGGCCACAGGGTTGGTAT
AATCATAGCGGGAAATAAGGGCCCTATTCTATAGTGTCACCTAAATGCTAGAGCTCGCTGATCAGCCTCG
ACTGTGCCTTCTAGTTGCCAGCCATCTGTTGTTTGCCCCTCCCCCGTGCCTTCCTTGACCCTGGAAGGTG
CCACTCCCACTGTCCTTTCCTAATAAAATGAGGAAATTGCATCGCATTGTCTGAGTAGGTGTCATTCTAT
TCTGGGGGGTGGGGTGGGGCAGGACAGCAAGGGGGAGGATTGGGAAGACAATAGCAGGCATGCTGGGGAT
GCGGTGGGCTCTATGGCTTCTGAGGCGGAAAGAACCAGCTGGGGCTCTAGGGGGTATCCCC
[124 nt withheld, positions 2862-2985]
C
[32 nt withheld, positions 2987-3018]
CA
[57 nt withheld, positions 3021-3077]
A
[49 nt withheld, positions 3079-3127]
CCTTTGACGTTGGAGTCCACGTTCTTT
[37 nt withheld, positions 3155-3191]
ACCCTATCTCGGTCTATTCTTTTGATTTATAAGGGATTTTGGGGATTTCGGCCTATTGGTTAAAAAATGA
GCTGATTTAACAAAAATTTAACGCGAATTAATTCTGTGGAATGTGTGTCAGTTAGGGTGTGGAAAGTCCC
CAGGCTCCCCAGGCAGGCAGAAGTATGCAAAGCATGCATCTCAATTAGTCAGCAACCAGGTGTGGAAAGT
CCCCAGGCTCCCCAGCAGGCAGAAGTATGCAAAGCATGCATCTCAATTAGTCAGCAACCATAGTCCCGCC
CCTAACTCCGCCCATCCCGCCCCTAACTCCGCCCAGTTCCGCCCATTCTCCGCCCCATGGCTGACTAATT
TTTTTTATTTATGCAGAGGCCGAGGCCGCCTCTGCCTCTGAGCTATTCCAGAAGTAGTGAGGAGGCTTTT
TTGGAGGCCTAGGCTTTTGCAAAAAGCTCCCGGGAGCTTGTATATCCATTTTCGGATCTGATCAAGAGAC
AGGATGAGGATCGTTTCGCATGATTGAACAAGATGGATTGCACGCAGGTTCTCCGGCCGCTTGGGTGGAG
AGGCTATTCGGCTATGACTGGGCACAACAGACAATCGGCTGCTCTGATGCCGCCGTGTTCCGGCTGTCAG
CGCAGGGGCGCCCGGTTCTTTTTGTCAAGACCGACCTGTCCGGTGCCCTGAATGAACTGCAGGACGAGGC
AGCGCGGCTATCGTGGCTGGCCACGACGGGCGTTCCTTGCGCAGCTGTGCTCGACGTTGTCACTGAAGCG
GGAAGGGACTGGCTGCTATTGGGCGAAGTGCCGGGGCAGGATCTCCTGTCATCTCACCTTGCTCCTGCCG
AGAAAGTATCCATCATGGCTGATGCAATGCGGCGGCTGCATACGCTTGATCCGGCTACCTGCCCATTCGA
CCACCAAGCGAAACATCGCATCGAGCGAGCACGTACTCGGATGGAAGCCGGTCTTGTCGATCAGGATGAT
CTGGACGAAGAGCATCAGGGGCTCGCGCCAGCCGAACTGTTCGCCAGGCTCAAGGCGCGCATGCCCGACG
GCGAGGATCTCGTCGTGACCCATGGCGATGCCTGCTTGCCGAATATCATGGTGGAAAATGGCCGCTTTTC
TGGATTCATCGACTGTGGCCGGCTGGGTGTGGCGGACCGCTATCAGGACATAGCGTTGGCTACCCGTGAT
ATTGCTGAAGAGCTTGGCGGCGAATGGGCTGACCGCTTCCTCGTGCTTTACGGTATCGCCGCTCCCGATT
CGCAGCGCATCGCCTTCTATCGCCTTCTTGACGAGTTCTTCTGAGCGGGACTCTGGGGTTCGAAATGACC
GACCAAGCGACGCCCAACCTGCCATCACGAGATTTCGATTCCACCGCCGCCTTCTATGAAAGGTTGGGCT
TCGGAATCGTTTTCCGGGACGCCGGCTGGATGATCCTCCAGCGCGGGGATCTCATGCTGGAGTTCTTCGC
CCACCCCAACTTGTTTATTGCAGCTTATAATGGTTACAAATAAAGCAATAGCATCACAAATTTCACAAAT
AAAGCATTTTTTTCACTGCATTCTAGTTGTGGTTTGTCCAAACTCATCAATGTATCTTATCATGTCTGTA
TACCGTCGACCTCTAGCTAGAGCTTGGCGTAATCATGGTCATAGCTGTTTCCTGTGTGAAATTGTTATCC
GCTCACAATTCCACACAACATACGAGCCGGAAGCATAAAGTGTAAAGCCTGGGGTGCCTAATGAGTGAGC
TAACTCACATTAATTGCGTTGCGCTCACTGCCCGCTTTCCAGTCGGGAAACCTGTCGTGCCAGCTGCATT
AATGAATCGGCCAACGCGCGGGGAGAGGCGGTTTGCGTATTGGGCGCTCTTCCGCTTCCTCGCTCACTGA
CTCGCTGCGCTCGGTCGTTCGGCTGCGGCGAGCGGTATCAGCTCACTCAAAGGCGGTAATACGGTTATCC
ACAGAATCAGGGGATAACGCAGGAAAGAACATGTGAGCAAAAGGCCAGCAAAAGGCCAGGAACCGTAAAA
AGGCCGCGTTGCTGGCGTTTTTCCATAGGCTCCGCCCCCCTGACGAGCATCACAAAAATCGACGCTCAAG
TCAGAGGTGGCGAAACCCGACAGGACTATAAAGATACCAGGCGTTTCCCCCTGGAAGCTCCCTCGTGCGC
TCTCCTGTTCCGACCCTGCCGCTTACCGGATACCTGTCCGCCTTTCTCCCTTCGGGAAGCGTGGCGCTTT
CTCAATGCTCACGCTGTAGGTATCTCAGTTCGGTGTAGGTCGTTCGCTCCAAGCTGGGCTGTGTGCACGA
ACCCCCCGTTCAGCCCGACCGCTGCGCCTTATCCGGTAACTATCGTCTTGAGTCCAACCCGGTAAGACAC
GACTTATCGCCACTGGCAGCAGCCACTGGTAACAGGATTAGCAGAGCGAGGTATGTAGGCGGTGCTACAG
AGTTCTTGAAGTGGTGGCCTAACTACGGCTACACTAGAAGGACAGTATTTGGTATCTGCGCTCTGCTGAA
GCCAGTTACCTTCGGAAAAAGAGTTGGTAGCTCTTGATCCGGCAAACAAACCACCGCTGGTAGCGGTGGT
TTTTTTGTTTGCAAGCAGCAGATTACGCGCAGAAAAAAAGGATCTCAAGAAGATCCTTTGATCTTTTCTA
CGGGGTCTGACGCTCAGTGGAACGAAAACTCACGTTAAGGGATTTTGGTCATGAGATTATCAAAAAGGAT
CTTCACCTAGATCCTTTTAAATTAAAAATGAAGTTTTAAATCAATCTAAAGTATATATGAGTAAACTTGG
TCTGACAGTTACCAATGCTTAATCAGTGAGGCACCTATCTCAGCGATCTGTCTATTTCGTTCATCCATAG
TTGCCTGACTCCCCGTCGTGTAGATAACTACGATACGGGAGGGCTTACCATCTGGCCCCAGTGCTGCAAT
GATACCGCGAGACCCACGCTCACCGGCTCCAGATTTATCAGCAATAAACCAGCCAGCCGGAAGGGCCGAG
CGCAGAAGTGGTCCTGCAACTTTATCCGCCTCCATCCAGTCTATTAATTGTTGCCGGGAAGCTAGAGTAA
GTAGTTCGCCAGTTAATAGTTTGCGCAACGTTGTTGCCATTGCTACAGGCATCGTGGTGTCACGCTCGTC
GTTTGGTATGGCTTCATTCAGCTCCGGTTCCCAACGATCAAGGCGAGTTACATGATCCCCCATGTTGTGC
AAAAAAGCGGTTAGCTCCTTCGGTCCTCCGATCGTTGTCAGAAGTAAGTTGGCCGCAGTGTTATCACTCA
TGGTTATGGCAGCACTGCATAATTCTCTTACTGTCATGCCATCCGTAAGATGCTTTTCTGTGACTGGTGA
GTACTCAACCAAGTCATTCTGAGAATAGTGTATGCGGCGACCGAGTTGCTCTTGCCCGGCGTCAATACGG
GATAATACCGCGCCACATAGCAGAACTTTAAAAGTGCTCATCATTGGAAAACGTTCTTCGGGGCGAAAAC
TCTCAAGGATCTTACCGCTGTTGAGATCCAGTTCGATGTAACCCACTCGTGCACCCAACTGATCTTCAGC
ATCTTTTACTTTCACCAGCGTTTCTGGGTGAGCAAAAACAGGAAGGCAAAATGCCGCAAAAAAGGGAATA
AGGGCGACACGGAAATGTTGAATACTCATACTCTTCCTTTTTCAATATTATTGAAGCATTTATCAGGGTT
ATTGTCTCATGAGCGGATACATATTTGAATGTATTTAGAAAAATAAACAAATAGGGGTTCCGCGCACATT
TCCCCGAAAAGTGCCACCTGACGTC
Features (pLannotate 1.2.2; 21 found; start..end, strand, type, name):
     36..80      -  misc_feature   bom (fragment): basis of mobility region from pBR322
    235..614     +  enhancer       CMV enhancer: human cytomegalovirus immediate early enhancer
    615..818     +  promoter       CMV promoter: human cytomegalovirus (CMV) immediate early promoter
    814..847     +  LTR            5' LTR (truncated) (fragment): truncated 5' long terminal repeat (LTR) from HIV-1
    863..881     +  promoter       T7 promoter: promoter for bacteriophage T7 RNA polymerase
    982..2535    +  CDS            RIPK3: RIPK3_HUMAN - Also known as RIP3 From Homo sapiens (Human).
   2548..2566    -  promoter       SP6 promoter: promoter for bacteriophage SP6 RNA polymerase
   2592..2816    +  polyA_signal   bGH poly(A) signal: bovine growth hormone polyadenylation signal
   2820..2841    +  promoter       SV40 promoter (fragment): SV40 enhancer and early promoter
   2862..3290    +  rep_origin     f1 ori (sequence partly withheld): f1 bacteriophage origin of replication; arrow indicates direction of (+) strand synthesis
   3304..3634    +  promoter       SV40 promoter: SV40 enhancer and early promoter
   3701..4492    +  CDS            neo: KKA2_KLEPN - Also known as kan, nptII. Experimental evidence at protein level: Swiss-Prot protein existence level 1. Resistance to kanamycin, neomycin, paromomycin, ribostamycin, butirosin and gentamicin B. From Klebsiella pneumoniae.
   4516..4674    +  CDS            ble (fragment): BLE_KLEPN - Experimental evidence at protein level: Swiss-Prot protein existence level 1. Binding protein with a strong affinity to the bleomycin family of antibiotics. Binds to CL990; an antimitotic-antibiotic compound. From Klebsiella pneumoniae.
   4669..4790    +  polyA_signal   SV40 poly(A) signal: SV40 polyadenylation signal
   4863..4879    -  protein_bind   lac operator: The lac repressor binds to the lac operator to inhibit transcription in E. coli. This inhibition can be relieved by adding lactose or isopropyl-β-D-thiogalactopyranoside (IPTG). lac repressor encoded by lacI
   4887..4917    -  promoter       lac promoter: promoter for the E. coli lac operon
   4932..4953    -  protein_bind   CAP binding site: CAP binding activates transcription in the presence of cAMP. E. coli catabolite activator protein
   4966..5058    -  CDS            lacI (fragment): lac repressor; lacI; The lac repressor binds to the lac operator to inhibit transcription in E. coli. This inhibition can be relieved by adding lactose or isopropyl-β-D-thiogalactopyranoside (IPTG).
   5241..5829    -  rep_origin     ori: high-copy-number ColE1/pMB1/pBR322/pUC origin of replication
   6000..6860    -  CDS            AmpR: β-lactamase; bla; confers resistance to ampicillin, carbenicillin, and related antibiotics
   6861..6965    -  promoter       AmpR promoter: bla
