[The description below was written by a language model from this plasmid's Addgene catalogue record and pLannotate feature annotations shown in this document.]
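Description:
pcDNA3-HA-RIPK3 S199A is a mammalian expression plasmid of about 7 kb built on a pcDNA3-HA backbone and designed to overexpress a point mutant of human RIPK3 (also called RIP3) in mammalian cells. It is maintained in E. coli as a high-copy plasmid through a ColE1/pUC-type origin and selected with ampicillin via the β-lactamase gene and its own promoter. An f1 phage origin is also present. A separate cassette, made up of the SV40 enhancer/early promoter, the neo (nptII) coding sequence and an SV40 polyadenylation signal, provides the usual means of G418 selection for stably transfected mammalian cells.

The expression unit consists of the human cytomegalovirus immediate-early enhancer and promoter, the RIPK3 open reading frame, and the bovine growth hormone polyadenylation signal. T7 and SP6 phage promoters flank the insert, as is usual for pcDNA3. The catalogue entry records an N-terminal HA epitope tag supplied by the backbone. The automated feature table does not annotate the tag separately, but there is unannotated space between the T7 promoter and the RIPK3 coding sequence where it would be expected to lie. The insert carries the S199A substitution, replacing serine 199 with alanine, which cannot be phosphorylated. The restriction sites used for cloning are not recorded. Several short annotated fragments (HIV-1 LTR, ble, lacI, bom, and a partial SV40 promoter) appear to be backbone remnants or chance matches rather than functional parts.

The plasmid comes from a study of how RIPK3 stability is controlled by ubiquitylation and lysosome-dependent degradation during necroptosis. It is suited to transient or stable expression of the HA-detectable mutant, for example for comparison with wild-type RIPK3.
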