Addgene plasmid #78806: pcDNA3-HA-RIPK3 S199A
Purpose: To overexpress RIPK3 S199A in Mammalian Cells
Depositing lab: Jaewhan Song. Depositing organization: Yonsei University. Publication: CHIP controls necroptosis through ubiquitylation- and lysosome-dependent degradation of RIPK3. Seo J, Lee EW, Sung H, Seong D, Dondelinger Y, Shin J, Jeong M, Lee HK, Kim JH, Han SY, Lee C, Seong JK, Vandenabeele P, Song J. Nat Cell Biol. 2016 Mar;18(3):291-302. doi: 10.1038/ncb3314. Epub 2016 Feb 22. PubMed 26900751.
Backbone
  Vector backbone: pcDNA3-HA
  Vector type: Mammalian Expression
Growth in bacteria
  Bacterial resistance: Ampicillin, 100 μg/mL
  Growth temperature: 37°C
  Growth strain: DH5alpha
  Copy number: High Copy
Gene/Insert
  Gene/Insert name: RIPK3
  Species: H. sapiens (human)
  Mutation: S199A
  Entrez Gene: RIPK3 (a.k.a. RIP3)
  Promoter: CMV
  Tag / fusion protein: HA (N terminal on backbone)
  Cloning method: Restriction Enzyme; 5′ cloning site unknown (unknown if destroyed); 3′ cloning site unknown (unknown if destroyed)
  Sequencing primers: 5′ CMV-F; 3′ BGHrev
Terms and licenses: Academic/Nonprofit Terms; Industry Terms: Not Available to Industry
How to cite: pcDNA3-HA-RIPK3 S199A was a gift from Jaewhan Song (Addgene plasmid # 78806 ; http://n2t.net/addgene:78806 ; RRID:Addgene_78806)
