>Addgene plasmid #78806 | pcDNA3-HA-RIPK3 S199A | addgene partial sequence | sequence record 149224 | CMV-F 5'-CGCAAATGGGCGGTAGGCGTG-3'
AGCAGAGCTCTCTGGCTAACTAGAGAACCCACTGCTTACTGGCTTATCGAAATTAATACGACTCACTATA
GGGAGACCCAAGCTTGGTACCATGGCCTCCTACCCTTATGATGTGCCAGATTATGCCTCTCCCGAATTCT
GCAGATATCCATCACACTGGCGGCCGCTCGAGATGTCGTGCGTCAAGTTATGGCCCAGCGGTGCCCCCGC
CCCCTTGGTGTCCATCGAGGAACTGGAGAACCAGGAGCTCGTCGGCAAAGGCGGGTTCGGCACAGTGTTC
CGGGCGCAACATAGGAAGTGGGGCTACGATGTGGCGGTCAAGATCGTAAACTCGAAGGCGATATCCAGGG
AGGTCAAGGCCATGGCAAGTCTGGATAACGAATTCGTGCTGCGCCTAGAAGGGGTTATCGAGAAGGTGAA
CTGGGACCAAGATCCCAAGCCGGCTCTGGTGACTAAATTCATGGAGAACGGCTCCTTGTCGGGGCTGCTG
CAGTCCCAGTGCCCTCGGCCCTGGCCGCTCCTTTGCCGCCTGCTGAAAGAAGTGGTGCTTGGGATGTTTT
ACCTGCACGACCAGAACCCGGTGCTCCTGCACCGGGACCTCAAGCCATCCAACGTCCTGCTGGACCCAGA
GCTGCACGTCAAGCTGGCAGATTTTGGCCTGTCCACATTTCAGGGAGGCTCACAGTCAGGGACAGGGTCC
GGGGAGCCAGGGGGCACCCTGGGCTACTTGGCCCCAGAACTGTTTGTTAACGTAAACCGGAAGGCCGCCA
CAGCCAGTGACGTCTACAGCTTCGGGATCCTAATGTGGGCAGTGCTTGCTGGAAGAGAAGTTGAGTTGCC
AACCGAACCATCACTCGTGTACGAAGCAGTGTGCAACAGGCAGAACCGGCCTTCATTGGCTGAGCTGCCC
CAAGCCGGGCCTGAGACTCCCGGCTTA
