>Addgene plasmid #78806 | pcDNA3-HA-RIPK3 S199A | addgene partial sequence | sequence record 149984 | BGH-rev 5'-TAGAAGGCACAGTCGAGG-3'
TAGAATAGGGCCCTTATTTCCCGCTATGATTATACCAACCCTGTGGCCTGCTCCAGGCTTCAGGATCTTT
AGGGCCTTCTTGCGAACCTACTGGTGGGGGGTGCTGCAAGCCCCTCCCCTTGCCCGAAGGTGCCAAGCCC
CATGTGGGCAAGGCAGTTGTCTGTTGCATAGTCAAGTAGTTGTTGTCTCCAACTTGCACCCCAGAGCAGT
TGTATATGTTAACGAGCGGTCGCCCTGTTACTGGATTTGGCTCCGGGGTCCTGCAGGACCAGTTCATGCC
TTGTCTCTCAGCCCCCTGATTCCCTCGGGGTCCAGGACTTGGTGTTCCAGTTGAGGTAGGGCTGGGCATC
TGGTTTCTGAAAGTTGAGGTCTCTGGAGTCTGGGGAGGTTGGGCCATCGAATCTGAAGATGTGCCTGCTG
TCCAGGCTTGTGGAACCTGCTCCTCTTGTGCCCTGCTCCTCTTGGTAAGGCTCGGGCATTTTTTAGGAAC
AGAGCTGGGAGGCTCCTCTAGATTCAGTTTGTTTAGCCACTCAGAAACCATGACATCATTACGAGAGTGC
TGGTTTTCTATGGTTCTCCTAAAGCCATCCATTTCTGTCCCTCCTTGGCCTGACTCTGGGATAGAAAATC
TCCTATTGCTGCTCCTGAGCTGAGACAGGAAATCCTTTACCGTGGAGACAGCAGCATTCATATTGTTCTC
CACCATCTGGAAGACTTCATCAGTTTTTGG
